Addgene plasmid #209874: Lyso-GA
Purpose: Dimerization dependent fluorescent protein GA anchored to cytosolic face of the lysosomal membrane with human LAMP1
Depositing lab: Sarah Cohen. Depositing organization: University of North Carolina at Chapel Hill. Publication: Contact-FP: A Dimerization-Dependent Fluorescent Protein Toolkit for Visualizing Membrane Contact Site Dynamics. Miner GE, Smith SY, Showalter WK, So CM, Ragusa JV, Powers AE, Zanellati MC, Hsu CH, Marchan MF, Cohen S. Contact (Thousand Oaks). 2024 Feb 4;7:25152564241228911. doi: 10.1177/25152564241228911. eCollection 2024 Jan-Dec. PubMed 38327561.
Backbone
  Vector backbone: mEmerald-C1
  Vector type: Mammalian Expression
Growth in bacteria
  Bacterial resistance: Kanamycin, 50 μg/mL
  Growth temperature: 37°C
  Growth strain: DH5alpha
  Copy number: High Copy
Gene/Insert
  Gene/Insert name: ddGFP A
  Species: Synthetic
  Promoter: CMV
  Tag / fusion protein: LAMP1 (N terminal on insert)
  Cloning method: Gibson Cloning
Terms and licenses: Academic/Nonprofit Terms; Industry Terms: Not Available to Industry
Depositor comments: mEmerald was replaced with ddGFP A
How to cite: Lyso-GA was a gift from Sarah Cohen (Addgene plasmid # 209874 ; http://n2t.net/addgene:209874 ; RRID:Addgene_209874)
