[The description below was written by a language model from this plasmid's Addgene catalogue record and pLannotate feature annotations shown in this document.]
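Description:
Lyso-GA is a mammalian expression plasmid of about 6 kb built on the mEmerald-C1 backbone, in which the original mEmerald coding sequence was replaced by Gibson cloning with ddGFP A (GA), one half of a dimerization-dependent fluorescent protein pair. The CMV immediate early enhancer and promoter drive a single fusion open reading frame: human LAMP1 at the N terminus, followed by GA. An SV40 polyadenylation signal terminates the transcript. Because LAMP1 is a lysosomal membrane protein whose C-terminal tail faces the cytosol, this arrangement displays GA on the cytosolic face of the lysosomal membrane. The automated feature table labels the fluorescent protein region as dTomato. This most likely reflects sequence similarity, since the ddFP series was engineered from a DsRed-family dimeric protein, and the catalogue entry identifies the insert as ddGFP A. Short hits such as the reverse-strand 9xHis fragment in the linker region, and the large T antigen, ble and bGH fragments, look like incidental annotation matches rather than functional parts.

The plasmid replicates in E. coli from a high-copy ColE1/pUC-type origin and also carries an f1 origin. A single NeoR/KanR gene, preceded by both a bacterial promoter and the SV40 early promoter and followed by the HSV TK polyadenylation signal, confers kanamycin resistance in bacteria and could allow G418 selection in mammalian cells.

The construct belongs to the Contact-FP toolkit for visualizing membrane contact site dynamics. GA on its own is only weakly fluorescent and brightens when it pairs with a complementary ddFP partner. Co-expressing Lyso-GA with such a partner anchored to another organelle is therefore expected to report sites where that organelle comes close to lysosomes.
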