Features (pLannotate 1.2.2; 17 found; start..end, strand, type, name):
     16..319     +  enhancer       CMV enhancer: human cytomegalovirus immediate early enhancer
    320..523     +  promoter       CMV promoter: human cytomegalovirus (CMV) immediate early promoter
    563..1813    +  CDS            LAMP1: LAMP1_HUMAN - Experimental evidence at protein level: Swiss-Prot protein existence level 1. (Microbial infection) Acts as a receptor for Lassa virus protein. From Homo sapiens (Human).
   1815..1840    -  CDS            9xHis (fragment): 9xHis affinity tag
   1847..2518    +  CDS            dTomato: dimeric variant of DsRed fluorescent protein (Shaner et al., 2004) mammalian codon-optimized
   2575..2606    +  misc_feature   MCS (fragment): multiple cloning site
   2623..2707    +  CDS            large T antigen (fragment): large T antigen from SV40 (simian virus 40)
   2730..2851    +  polyA_signal   SV40 poly(A) signal: SV40 polyadenylation signal
   2885..3313    -  rep_origin     f1 ori (sequence partly withheld): f1 bacteriophage origin of replication; arrow indicates direction of (+) strand synthesis
   3340..3444    +  promoter       AmpR promoter: bla
   3446..3803    +  promoter       SV40 promoter: SV40 enhancer and early promoter
   3838..4632    +  CDS            NeoR/KanR: aminoglycoside phosphotransferase from Tn5; aph(3')-II (or nptII); confers resistance to neomycin, kanamycin, and G418 (Geneticin®)
   4653..4805    +  CDS            ble (fragment): BLE_KLEPN - Experimental evidence at protein level: Swiss-Prot protein existence level 1. Binding protein with a strong affinity to the bleomycin family of antibiotics. Binds to CL990; an antimitotic-antibiotic compound. From Klebsiella pneumoniae.
   4864..4911    +  polyA_signal   HSV TK poly(A) signal: herpes simplex virus thymidine kinase polyadenylation signal (Cole and Stacy, 1985)
   5002..5018    -  polyA_signal   bGH poly(A) signal (fragment): bovine growth hormone polyadenylation signal
   5240..5828    +  rep_origin     ori: high-copy-number ColE1/pMB1/pBR322/pUC origin of replication
   5943..5987    +  enhancer       CMV enhancer (fragment): human cytomegalovirus immediate early enhancer
>Addgene plasmid #209874 | Lyso-GA | addgene full sequence | sequence record 415474 | Addgene NGS Result
ATATATGGAGTTCCGCGTTACATAACTTACGGTAAATGGCCCGCCTGGCTGACCGCCCAACGACCCCCGC
CCATTGACGTCAATAATGACGTATGTTCCCATAGTAACGCCAATAGGGACTTTCCATTGACGTCAATGGG
TGGAGTATTTACGGTAAACTGCCCACTTGGCAGTACATCAAGTGTATCATATGCCAAGTACGCCCCCTAT
TGACGTCAATGACGGTAAATGGCCCGCCTGGCATTATGCCCAGTACATGACCTTATGGGACTTTCCTACT
TGGCAGTACATCTACGTATTAGTCATCGCTATTACCATGGTGATGCGGTTTTGGCAGTACATCAATGGGC
GTGGATAGCGGTTTGACTCACGGGGATTTCCAAGTCTCCACCCCATTGACGTCAATGGGAGTTTGTTTTG
GCACCAAAATCAACGGGACTTTCCAAAATGTCGTAACAACTCCGCCCCATTGACGCAAATGGGCGGTAGG
CGTGTACGGTGGGAGGTCTATATAAGCAGAGCTGGTTTAGTGAACCGTCAGATCCGCTAGCGTGCCGCCA
CCATGGCGGCCCCCGGCAGCGCCCGGCGACCCCTGCTGCTGCTACTGCTGTTGCTGCTGCTCGGCCTCAT
GCATTGTGCGTCAGCAGCAATGTTTATGGTGAAAAATGGCAACGGGACCGCGTGCATAATGGCCAACTTC
TCTGCTGCCTTCTCAGTGAACTACGACACCAAGAGTGGCCCTAAGAACATGACCTTTGACCTGCCATCAG
ATGCCACAGTGGTGCTCAACCGCAGCTCCTGTGGAAAAGAGAACACTTCTGACCCCAGTCTCGTGATTGC
TTTTGGAAGAGGACATACACTCACTCTCAATTTCACGAGAAATGCAACACGTTACAGCGTCCAGCTCATG
AGTTTTGTTTATAACTTGTCAGACACACACCTTTTCCCCAATGCGAGCTCCAAAGAAATCAAGACTGTGG
AATCTATAACTGACATCAGGGCAGATATAGATAAAAAATACAGATGTGTTAGTGGCACCCAGGTCCACAT
GAACAACGTGACCGTAACGCTCCATGATGCCACCATCCAGGCGTACCTTTCCAACAGCAGCTTCAGCAGG
GGAGAGACACGCTGTGAACAAGACAGGCCTTCCCCAACCACAGCGCCCCCTGCGCCACCCAGCCCCTCGC
CCTCACCCGTGCCCAAGAGCCCCTCTGTGGACAAGTACAACGTGAGCGGCACCAACGGGACCTGCCTGCT
GGCCAGCATGGGGCTGCAGCTGAACCTCACCTATGAGAGGAAGGACAACACGACGGTGACAAGGCTTCTC
AACATCAACCCCAACAAGACCTCGGCCAGCGGGAGCTGCGGCGCCCACCTGGTGACTCTGGAGCTGCACA
GCGAGGGCACCACCGTCCTGCTCTTCCAGTTCGGGATGAATGCAAGTTCTAGCCGGTTTTTCCTACAAGG
AATCCAGTTGAATACAATTCTTCCTGACGCCAGAGACCCCGCCTTTAAAGCTGCCAACGGCTCCCTGCGA
GCGCTGCAGGCCACAGTCGGCAATTCCTACAAGTGCAACGCGGAGGAGCACGTCCGTGTCACGAAGGCGT
TTTCAGTCAATATATTCAAAGTGTGGGTCCAGGCTTTCAAGGTGGAAGGTGGCCAGTTTGGCTCTGTGGA
GGAGTGTCTGCTGGACGAGAACAGCATGCTGATCCCCATCGCTGTGGGTGGTGCCCTGGCGGGGCTGGTC
CTCATCGTCCTCATCGCCTACCTCGTCGGCAGGAAGAGGAGTCACGCAGGCTACCAGACTATCGGTGGTG
GTGGTAGTGGTGGTGGTGGTAGTGCTATGGTGAGCAAGAGCGAGGAGGTCATCAAAGAGTTCATGCGCTT
CAAGGTGCGCTTGGAGGGCTCCATGAACGGCCACGAGTTCGAGATCGAGGGCGAGGGCGAGGGCCGCCCT
TACGAGGGCACCCAGACCGCCAAGCTGAAGGTGACCAAGGGCGGCCCCCTGCCCTTCGCCTGGGACATCC
TGTCCCCCCTGATCATGTACGGCTCCAAGATGTACGTGAAGCACCCCGCCGACGTCCCCGATTACATGAA
GCTGTCCTTCCCCGAGGGCTTCAAGTGGGAGCGCGTGATGCACTTCGAGGACGGCGGTCTGGTGACCGCG
ACACAGGACTCCTCCCTGCAGGACGGCACGCTGATCTACAAGGTGAAGATGCGCGGCACCAACTTCCCCC
CCGACGGCCCCGTAATGCAGAAGAAGACCTTGGGCTGGGATTATGCCACCGAGCGCCTGTACCCCGAAGA
AGGCGTGCTGAAGGGCGAGCTCCTGGGGCGCCTGAAGCTGAAGGACGGCGGCCTCAACCTGGTGGAGTCC
AAGACCATCTACATGGCCAAGAAGCCCGTGCAACTGCCCGGCTACTACTTCGTGGACACCAAGCTGGACA
TCACCTCCCACAACGAGGACTACACCATCGTGGAACAGTACGAGCGCTCCGAGGGCCGCCACCACCTGGG
GCATGGCACCGGCAGCACCTAATAGAAGCTTGGTAAACCGCTGATCAGCCTCGACTGCAGTCGACGGTAC
CGCGGGCCCGGGATCCACCGGATCTAGATAACTGATCATAATCAGCCATACCACATTTGTAGAGGTTTTA
CTTGCTTTAAAAAACCTCCCACACCTCCCCCTGAACCTGAAACATAAAATGAATGCAATTGTTGTTGTTA
ACTTGTTTATTGCAGCTTATAATGGTTACAAATAAAGCAATAGCATCACAAATTTCACAAATAAAGCATT
TTTTTCACTGCATTCTAGTTGTGGTTTGTCCAAACTCATCAATGTATCTTAACGCGTAAATTGTAAGCGT
TAATATTTTGTTAAAATTCGCGTTAAATTTTTGTTAAATCAGCTCATTTTTTAACCAATAGGCCGAAATC
GGCAAAATCCCTTATAAATCAAAAGAATAGACCGAGATAGGGT
[37 nt withheld, positions 2984-3020]
AAAGAACGTGGACTCCAACGTCAAAGG
[49 nt withheld, positions 3048-3096]
T
[91 nt withheld, positions 3098-3188]
G
[124 nt withheld, positions 3190-3313]
CAGGTGGCACTTTTCGGGGAAATGTGCGCGGAACCCCTATTTGTTTATTTTTCTAAATACATTCAAATAT
GTATCCGCTCATGAGACAATAACCCTGATAAATGCTTCAATAATATTGAAAAAGGAAGAGTCCTGAGGCG
GAAAGAACCAGCTGTGGAATGTGTGTCAGTTAGGGTGTGGAAAGTCCCCAGGCTCCCCAGCAGGCAGAAG
TATGCAAAGCATGCATCTCAATTAGTCAGCAACCAGGTGTGGAAAGTCCCCAGGCTCCCCAGCAGGCAGA
AGTATGCAAAGCATGCATCTCAATTAGTCAGCAACCATAGTCCCGCCCCTAACTCCGCCCATCCCGCCCC
TAACTCCGCCCAGTTCCGCCCATTCTCCGCCCCATGGCTGACTAATTTTTTTTATTTATGCAGAGGCCGA
GGCCGCCTCGGCCTCTGAGCTATTCCAGAAGTAGTGAGGAGGCTTTTTTGGAGGCCTAGGCTTTTGCAAA
GATCGATCAAGAGACAGGATGAGGATCGTTTCGCATGATTGAACAAGATGGATTGCACGCAGGTTCTCCG
GCCGCTTGGGTGGAGAGGCTATTCGGCTATGACTGGGCACAACAGACAATCGGCTGCTCTGATGCCGCCG
TGTTCCGGCTGTCAGCGCAGGGGCGCCCGGTTCTTTTTGTCAAGACCGACCTGTCCGGTGCCCTGAATGA
ACTGCAAGACGAGGCAGCGCGGCTATCGTGGCTGGCCACGACGGGCGTTCCTTGCGCAGCTGTGCTCGAC
GTTGTCACTGAAGCGGGAAGGGACTGGCTGCTATTGGGCGAAGTGCCGGGGCAGGATCTCCTGTCATCTC
ACCTTGCTCCTGCCGAGAAAGTATCCATCATGGCTGATGCAATGCGGCGGCTGCATACGCTTGATCCGGC
TACCTGCCCATTCGACCACCAAGCGAAACATCGCATCGAGCGAGCACGTACTCGGATGGAAGCCGGTCTT
GTCGATCAGGATGATCTGGACGAAGAGCATCAGGGGCTCGCGCCAGCCGAACTGTTCGCCAGGCTCAAGG
CGAGCATGCCCGACGGCGAGGATCTCGTCGTGACCCATGGCGATGCCTGCTTGCCGAATATCATGGTGGA
AAATGGCCGCTTTTCTGGATTCATCGACTGTGGCCGGCTGGGTGTGGCGGACCGCTATCAGGACATAGCG
TTGGCTACCCGTGATATTGCTGAAGAGCTTGGCGGCGAATGGGCTGACCGCTTCCTCGTGCTTTACGGTA
TCGCCGCTCCCGATTCGCAGCGCATCGCCTTCTATCGCCTTCTTGACGAGTTCTTCTGAGCGGGACTCTG
GGGTTCGAAATGACCGACCAAGCGACGCCCAACCTGCCATCACGAGATTTCGATTCCACCGCCGCCTTCT
ATGAAAGGTTGGGCTTCGGAATCGTTTTCCGGGACGCCGGCTGGATGATCCTCCAGCGCGGGGATCTCAT
GCTGGAGTTCTTCGCCCACCCTAGGGGGAGGCTAACTGAAACACGGAAGGAGACAATACCGGAAGGAACC
CGCGCTATGACGGCAATAAAAAGACAGAATAAAACGCACGGTGTTGGGTCGTTTGTTCATAAACGCGGGG
TTCGGTCCCAGGGCTGGCACTCTGTCGATACCCCACCGAGACCCCATTGGGGCCAATACGCCCGCGTTTC
TTCCTTTTCCCCACCCCACCCCCCAAGTTCGGGTGAAGGCCCAGGGCTCGCAGCCAACGTCGGGGCGGCA
GGCCCTGCCATAGCCTCAGGTTACTCATATATACTTTAGATTGATTTAAAACTTCATTTTTAATTTAAAA
GGATCTAGGTGAAGATCCTTTTTGATAATCTCATGACCAAAATCCCTTAACGTGAGTTTTCGTTCCACTG
AGCGTCAGACCCCGTAGAAAAGATCAAAGGATCTTCTTGAGATCCTTTTTTTCTGCGCGTAATCTGCTGC
TTGCAAACAAAAAAACCACCGCTACCAGCGGTGGTTTGTTTGCCGGATCAAGAGCTACCAACTCTTTTTC
CGAAGGTAACTGGCTTCAGCAGAGCGCAGATACCAAATACTGTTCTTCTAGTGTAGCCGTAGTTAGGCCA
CCACTTCAAGAACTCTGTAGCACCGCCTACATACCTCGCTCTGCTAATCCTGTTACCAGTGGCTGCTGCC
AGTGGCGATAAGTCGTGTCTTACCGGGTTGGACTCAAGACGATAGTTACCGGATAAGGCGCAGCGGTCGG
GCTGAACGGGGGGTTCGTGCACACAGCCCAGCTTGGAGCGAACGACCTACACCGAACTGAGATACCTACA
GCGTGAGCTATGAGAAAGCGCCACGCTTCCCGAAGGGAGAAAGGCGGACAGGTATCCGGTAAGCGGCAGG
GTCGGAACAGGAGAGCGCACGAGGGAGCTTCCAGGGGGAAACGCCTGGTATCTTTATAGTCCTGTCGGGT
TTCGCCACCTCTGACTTGAGCGTCGATTTTTGTGATGCTCGTCAGGGGGGCGGAGCCTATGGAAAAACGC
CAGCAACGCGGCCTTTTTACGGTTCCTGGCCTTTTGCTGGCCTTTTGCTCACATGTTCTTTCCTGCGTTA
TCCCCTGATTCTGTGGATAACCGTATTACCGCCATGCATTAGTTATTAATAGTAATCAATTACGGGGTCA
TTAGTTCATAGCCC
