>Addgene plasmid #209874 | Lyso-GA | depositor partial sequence | sequence record 409291 | ddGFP A gene
ATGGTGAGCAAGAGCGAGGAGGTCATCAAAGAGTTCATGCGCTTCAAGGTGCGCTTGGAGGGCTCCATGA
ACGGCCACGAGTTCGAGATCGAGGGCGAGGGCGAGGGCCGCCCTTACGAGGGCACCCAGACCGCCAAGCT
GAAGGTGACCAAGGGCGGCCCCCTGCCCTTCGCCTGGGACATCCTGTCCCCCCTGATCATGTACGGCTCC
AAGATGTACGTGAAGCACCCCGCCGACGTCCCCGATTACATGAAGCTGTCCTTCCCCGAGGGCTTCAAGT
GGGAGCGCGTGATGCACTTCGAGGACGGCGGTCTGGTGACCGCGACACAGGACTCCTCCCTGCAGGACGG
CACGCTGATCTACAAGGTGAAGATGCGCGGCACCAACTTCCCCCCCGACGGCCCCGTAATGCAGAAGAAG
ACCTTGGGCTGGGATTATGCCACCGAGCGCCTGTACCCCGAAGAAGGCGTGCTGAAGGGCGAGCTCCTGG
GGCGCCTGAAGCTGAAGGACGGCGGCCTCAACCTGGTGGAGTCCAAGACCATCTACATGGCCAAGAAGCC
CGTGCAACTGCCCGGCTACTACTTCGTGGACACCAAGCTGGACATCACCTCCCACAACGAGGACTACACC
ATCGTGGAACAGTACGAGCGCTCCGAGGGCCGCCACCACCTGGGGCATGGCACCGGCAGCACC
