>Addgene plasmid #209874 | Lyso-GA | depositor partial sequence | sequence record 409292 | LAMP1
ATGGCGGCCCCCGGCAGCGCCCGGCGACCCCTGCTGCTGCTACTGCTGTTGCTGCTGCTCGGCCTCATGC
ATTGTGCGTCAGCAGCAATGTTTATGGTGAAAAATGGCAACGGGACCGCGTGCATAATGGCCAACTTCTC
TGCTGCCTTCTCAGTGAACTACGACACCAAGAGTGGCCCTAAGAACATGACCTTTGACCTGCCATCAGAT
GCCACAGTGGTGCTCAACCGCAGCTCCTGTGGAAAAGAGAACACTTCTGACCCCAGTCTCGTGATTGCTT
TTGGAAGAGGACATACACTCACTCTCAATTTCACGAGAAATGCAACACGTTACAGCGTCCAGCTCATGAG
TTTTGTTTATAACTTGTCAGACACACACCTTTTCCCCAATGCGAGCTCCAAAGAAATCAAGACTGTGGAA
TCTATAACTGACATCAGGGCAGATATAGATAAAAAATACAGATGTGTTAGTGGCACCCAGGTCCACATGA
ACAACGTGACCGTAACGCTCCATGATGCCACCATCCAGGCGTACCTTTCCAACAGCAGCTTCAGCAGGGG
AGAGACACGCTGTGAACAAGACAGGCCTTCCCCAACCACAGCGCCCCCTGCGCCACCCAGCCCCTCGCCC
TCACCCGTGCCCAAGAGCCCCTCTGTGGACAAGTACAACGTGAGCGGCACCAACGGGACCTGCCTGCTGG
CCAGCATGGGGCTGCAGCTGAACCTCACCTATGAGAGGAAGGACAACACGACGGTGACAAGGCTTCTCAA
CATCAACCCCAACAAGACCTCGGCCAGCGGGAGCTGCGGCGCCCACCTGGTGACTCTGGAGCTGCACAGC
GAGGGCACCACCGTCCTGCTCTTCCAGTTCGGGATGAATGCAAGTTCTAGCCGGTTTTTCCTACAAGGAA
TCCAGTTGAATACAATTCTTCCTGACGCCAGAGACCCCGCCTTTAAAGCTGCCAACGGCTCCCTGCGAGC
GCTGCAGGCCACAGTCGGCAATTCCTACAAGTGCAACGCGGAGGAGCACGTCCGTGTCACGAAGGCGTTT
TCAGTCAATATATTCAAAGTGTGGGTCCAGGCTTTCAAGGTGGAAGGTGGCCAGTTTGGCTCTGTGGAGG
AGTGTCTGCTGGACGAGAACAGCATGCTGATCCCCATCGCTGTGGGTGGTGCCCTGGCGGGGCTGGTCCT
CATCGTCCTCATCGCCTACCTCGTCGGCAGGAAGAGGAGTCACGCAGGCTACCAGACTATC
